>Addgene plasmid #169456 | pXZX352 | addgene full sequence | sequence record 334691 | Addgene NGS Result
GCTCGCCGCAGCCGAACGACCGAGCGCAGCGAGTCAGTGAGCGAGGAAGCGGAAGAGCGCCCAATACGCA
AACCGCCTCTCCCCGCGCGTTGGCCGATTCATTAATGCAGCTGGCACGACAGGTTTCCCGACTGGAAAGC
GGGCAGTGAGCGCAACGCAATTAATGTGAGTTAGCTCACTCATTAGGCACCCCAGGCTTTACACTTTATG
CTTCCGGCTCGTATGTTGTGTGGAATTGTGAGCGGATAACAATTTCACACAGGAAACAGCTATGACCATG
ATTACGCCAAGCTATTTAGGTGACACTATAGAATACTCAAGCTATGCATCAAGCTTGGTACCGAGCTCGG
ATCCACTAGTAACGGCCGCCAGTGTGCTGGAATTCGCCCTTACGATAACTGGTTGGAAAGCGTAAACACG
GAGTCAATTGTTGTATCGTTGTGTTTGAAATGTCTTGTGAATTCTATTGTTTCAATATCCAAGTAAAGAG
AAGATTCTAAGAGAGTCAATGTCTTTGCAAGTGACCATGGAGATACGTTTAGAGCGAAGGCTTCGACTTC
TAGAAGTTCACCCTGTTTCCATTGGAAAAGTAAATCACTGAGGTCAGTTGCACCGCACAATTCATCATTT
GCGTTCGTTTTGTCTATCTCGTATTGGAGAAATAAGTTTTCGTAGTCCAGGGGCGGTTTATTTTCTTCGA
TTTCCTTATCAGTTAGACCAATGTAATGAATCTTCAATTGCCTCGTTCTTTTTTTGTTTATAAACAGCTG
AACTATGTCTGCAAACAGTTCTTGGTATTCATAATATTCAGCCAAGTGACTGTACCAAAAATTGAGGATA
TCTTTTAATGTTGTCTCACTATCTTGCCAATAAGACTCTACCCAGATTTGTATTAGACGAGGGACGGAGT
GATTTTTGTGTTTGTTTTTATTAATTGTGGGATAGGATAGTAGCAACTCTTGGAGGAGAGCATTGTCAGT
TGTCCAGTCTCTGAAGTTAAGTAGTAAGTTTGCGGAGTCAAAGGGGGATGGCTTTTGCCATTTGTGAGAG
TTGTGCGGCAGCATCTTATTCAAATAGAGCTGTATTCTGAAGACCTCTTGTAGAACATCATCCATACTAA
AAAGTAAATCGTCCTGTCCCATTACGAGCTGTATTAGTGCTGTGACCCTCTGTATATTTACGTTGCCATG
AAGAAGGTAATGGGCGATATTTTGATACAATTCCTGAGTTGCATGTTGGATTGAGTTTACGAAGGGTCGC
CAGACGGCCAGAAACCTCCAGGCGGAGTTAACAACTAATAATACGGCATCCATGTTTGCATCAGCGCCGA
GCCTATACCAGTCACTGAGTAGACGTTTTCTTGCTCTTTTTATGTCCTGACTTCTTTTGACGAGGGGGCA
TTCTCTAGAGACACAGGCAGTTGCTTCCAGCAACTGCCGTACGGCCGTTCTCATGCTGTCGAGGATTTTT
TTTGGGACGATATTGTCATTATAGGGCAGTGTGTGACTTATGAATTGTTGTAGAAGGACGTCTGTGATGT
TGGAGATATGTATTTTGTTAACTCTTCTTGAGACGATTTGGCCCTGGATAGCGAAGCGTGCGGTTACAAA
TAGGTCGTCTTGTTCAAGAAGGTAGGCGAGGACATTATCTATCAGTACAAACATCTTAGTAGTGTCTGAG
GAGAGGGTTGATTGTTTATGTATTTTTGCGAAATATATATATATATATTCTACACAGATATATACATATT
TGTTTTTCGGGCTCATTCTTTCTTCTTTGCCAGAGGCTCACCGCTCAAGAGGTCCGCTAATTCTGGAGCG
ATTGTTATTGTTTTTTCTTTTCTTCTTCTATTCGAAACCCAGTTTTTGATTTGAATGCGAGATAAACTGG
TATTCTTCATTAGATTCTCTAGGCCCTTGGTATCTAGATATGGGTTCTCGATGTTCTTTGCAAACCAACT
TTCTAGTATTCGGACATTTTCTTTTGTAAACCGGTGTCCTCTGTAAGGTTTAGTACTTTTGTTTATCATA
TCTTGAGTTACCACATTAAATACCAACCCATCCGCCGATTTATTTTTCTGTGTAAGTTGATAATTACTTC
TATCGTTTTCTATGCTGCGCATTTCTTTGAGTAATACAGTAATGGTAGTAGTGAGTTGAGATGTTGTTTG
CAACAACTTCTTCTCCTCATCACTAATCTTACGGTTTTTGTTGGCCCTAGATAAGAATCCTAATATATCC
CTTAATTCAACTTCTTCTTCTGTTGTTACACTCTCTGGTAACTTAGGTAAATTACAGCAAATAGAAAAGA
GCTTTTTATTCTTGATTTTTGTTCTTTCGGGGAAACTGTATAAAACTTCCAAAAAGGAAAAGTAAAACAA
TACATCTCCTTATATCAAAGAAAATCAAGAAGGACAACATGGATGATATTTGTAGTATGGCGGAAAACAT
AAACAGAACTCTGTTTAACATTCTAGGTACTGAGATTGATGAAATCAATCTCAATACTAATAATCTTTAT
AATGTATGTTTTCATTTCAAGGATAGCCTTTGAATCAATTTACTAACAATACTTCAGTTTATAATGGAAA
GTAATTTGACTAAAGTAGAGCAACATACATTACACAAAAATATTTCTAACAATAGGTTAGAAATATACCA
CCACATTAAAAAAGAGAAGAGCCCAAAGGGAAAATCATCAATATCACCCCAAGCACGGGCATTTTTAGAA
CAGGTTTTTAGAAGAAAGCAAAGCCTTAATTCCAAGGAAAAAGAAGAAGTTGCAAAGAAATGTGGCATTA
CTCCACTTCAAGTAAGAGTTTGGGTATGTAATATGAGAATCAAACTTAAATATATCCTATACTAACAATT
TGTAGTTCATAAATAAACGTATGAGATCTAAATAAATTCGTTTTCAATGATTAAAATAGCATAGTCGGGT
TTTTCTTTTAGTTTCAGCTTTCCGCAACAGTAAAATTTTATAAACCCTGGTTTTGGTTTTGTAGAGTGGT
TGACGAATAATTATGCTGAAGTACGTGGTGACGGATATTGGGAAGATGTGTTTGTACATTTGGCCTTATA
GAGTGTGGTCGTGGCGGAGGTTGTTTATCTTTCGAGTACTGAATGTTGTCAGTATAGCTATCCTATTTGA
AACTCCCCATCGTCTTGCTCTTGTTCCCAATGTTTGTTTATACACTCATATGGCTATACCCTTATCTACT
TGCCTCTTTTGTTTATGTCTATGTATTTGTATAAAATATGATATTACTCAGACTCAAGCAAACAATCAAT
TCTTAGCATCATTCTTTGTTCTTATCTTAACCATAAACGATCTTGATGTGACTTTTGTAATTTGAACGAA
TTGGCTATACGGGACGGATGACAAATGCACCATTACTCTAGGTTGTTGTTGGATCTTAACAAACCGTAAA
GGTAAACTGCCCATGCGGTTCACATGACTTTTGACTTTCCTTTGTTTGCTAGTTACCTTCGGCTTCACAA
TTTGTTTTTCCACTTTTCTAACAGGTTTATCACCTTTCAAACTTATCTTTATCTTATTCGCCTTCTTGGG
TGCCTCCACAGTAGAGGTTACTTCCTTTTTAATATGTACTTTTAGGATACTTTCACGCTTTATAACAATA
TCAAGTTTACCTTCTTCATTACTATTCATCTTCGCCACAAGTCTAAGGGCGAATTCTGCAGATATCCATC
ACACTGGCGGCCGCTCGAGCATGCATCTAGAGGGCCCAATTCGCCCTATAGTGAGTCGTATTACAATTCA
CTGGCCGTCGTTTTACAACGTCGTGACTGGGAAAACCCTGGCGTTACCCAACTTAATCGCCTTGCAGCAC
ATCCCCCTTTCGCCAGCTGGCGTAATAGCGAAGAGGCCCGCACCGATCGCCCTTCCCAACAGTTGCGCAG
CCTATACGTACGGCAGTTTAAGGTTTACACCTATAAAAGAGAGAGCCGTTATCGTCTGTTTGTGGATGTA
CAGAGTGATATTATTGACACGCCGGGGCGACGGATGGTGATCCCCCTGGCCAGTGCACGTCTGCTGTCAG
ATAAAGTCTCCCGTGAACTTTACCCGGTGGTGCATATCGGGGATGAAAGCTGGCGCATGATGACCACCGA
TATGGCCAGTGTGCCGGTCTCCGTTATCGGGGAAGAAGTGGCTGATCTCAGCCACCGCGAAAATGACATC
AAAAACGCCATTAACCTGATGTTCTGGGGAATATAAATGTCAGGCATGAGATTATCAAAAAGGATCTTCA
CCTAGATCCTTTTCACGTAGAAAGCCAGTCCGCAGAAACGGTGCTGACCCCGGATGAATGTCAGCTACTG
GGCTATCTGGACAAGGGAAAACGCAAGCGCAAAGAGAAAGCAGGTAGCTTGCAGTGGGCTTACATGGCGA
TAGCTAGACTGGGCGGTTTTATGGACAGCAAGCGAACCGGAATTGCCAGCTGGGGCGCCCTCTGGTAAGG
TTGGGAAGCCCTGCAAAGTAAACTGGATGGCTTTCTTGCCGCCAAGGATCTGATGGCGCAGGGGATCAAG
CTCTGATCAAGAGACAGGATGAGGATCGTTTCGCATGATTGAACAAGATGGATTGCACGCAGGTTCTCCG
GCCGCTTGGGTGGAGAGGCTATTCGGCTATGACTGGGCACAACAGACAATCGGCTGCTCTGATGCCGCCG
TGTTCCGGCTGTCAGCGCAGGGGCGCCCGGTTCTTTTTGTCAAGACCGACCTGTCCGGTGCCCTGAATGA
ACTGCAAGACGAGGCAGCGCGGCTATCGTGGCTGGCCACGACGGGCGTTCCTTGCGCAGCTGTGCTCGAC
GTTGTCACTGAAGCGGGAAGGGACTGGCTGCTATTGGGCGAAGTGCCGGGGCAGGATCTCCTGTCATCTC
ACCTTGCTCCTGCCGAGAAAGTATCCATCATGGCTGATGCAATGCGGCGGCTGCATACGCTTGATCCGGC
TACCTGCCCATTCGACCACCAAGCGAAACATCGCATCGAGCGAGCACGTACTCGGATGGAAGCCGGTCTT
GTCGATCAGGATGATCTGGACGAAGAGCATCAGGGGCTCGCGCCAGCCGAACTGTTCGCCAGGCTCAAGG
CGAGCATGCCCGACGGCGAGGATCTCGTCGTGACCCATGGCGATGCCTGCTTGCCGAATATCATGGTGGA
AAATGGCCGCTTTTCTGGATTCATCGACTGTGGCCGGCTGGGTGTGGCGGACCGCTATCAGGACATAGCG
TTGGCTACCCGTGATATTGCTGAAGAGCTTGGCGGCGAATGGGCTGACCGCTTCCTCGTGCTTTACGGTA
TCGCCGCTCCCGATTCGCAGCGCATCGCCTTCTATCGCCTTCTTGACGAGTTCTTCTGAATTATTAACGC
TTACAATTTCCTGATGCGGTATTTTCTCCTTACGCATCTGTGCGGTATTTCACACCGCATCAGGTGGCAC
TTTTCGGGGAAATGTGCGCGGAACCCCTATTTGTTTATTTTTCTAAATACATTCAAATATGTATCCGCTC
ATGAGACAATAACCCTGATAAATGCTTCAATAATAGCACGTGAGGAGGGCCACCATGGCCAAGTTGACCA
GTGCCGTTCCGGTGCTCACCGCGCGCGACGTCGCCGGAGCGGTCGAGTTCTGGACCGACCGGCTCGGGTT
CTCCCGGGACTTCGTGGAGGACGACTTCGCCGGTGTGGTCCGGGACGACGTGACCCTGTTCATCAGCGCG
GTCCAGGACCAGGTGGTGCCGGACAACACCCTGGCCTGGGTGTGGGTGCGCGGCCTGGACGAGCTGTACG
CCGAGTGGTCGGAGGTCGTGTCCACGAACTTCCGGGACGCCTCCGGGCCGGCCATGACCGAGATCGGCGA
GCAGCCGTGGGGGCGGGAGTTCGCCCTGCGCGACCCGGCCGGCAACTGCGTGCACTTCGTGGCCGAGGAG
CAGGACTGACACGTGCTAAAACTTCATTTTTAATTTAAAAGGATCTAGGTGAAGATCCTTTTTGATAATC
TCATGACCAAAATCCCTTAACGTGAGTTTTCGTTCCACTGAGCGTCAGACCCCGTAGAAAAGATCAAAGG
ATCTTCTTGAGATCCTTTTTTTCTGCGCGTAATCTGCTGCTTGCAAACAAAAAAACCACCGCTACCAGCG
GTGGTTTGTTTGCCGGATCAAGAGCTACCAACTCTTTTTCCGAAGGTAACTGGCTTCAGCAGAGCGCAGA
TACCAAATACTGTTCTTCTAGTGTAGCCGTAGTTAGGCCACCACTTCAAGAACTCTGTAGCACCGCCTAC
ATACCTCGCTCTGCTAATCCTGTTACCAGTGGCTGCTGCCAGTGGCGATAAGTCGTGTCTTACCGGGTTG
GACTCAAGACGATAGTTACCGGATAAGGCGCAGCGGTCGGGCTGAACGGGGGGTTCGTGCACACAGCCCA
GCTTGGAGCGAACGACCTACACCGAACTGAGATACCTACAGCGTGAGCTATGAGAAAGCGCCACGCTTCC
CGAAGGGAGAAAGGCGGACAGGTATCCGGTAAGCGGCAGGGTCGGAACAGGAGAGCGCACGAGGGAGCTT
CCAGGGGGAAACGCCTGGTATCTTTATAGTCCTGTCGGGTTTCGCCACCTCTGACTTGAGCGTCGATTTT
TGTGATGCTCGTCAGGGGGGCGGAGCCTATGGAAAAACGCCAGCAACGCGGCCTTTTTACGGTTCCTGGC
CTTTTGCTGGCCTTTTGCTCACATGTTCTTTCCTGCGTTATCCCCTGATTCTGTGGATAACCGTATTACC
GCCTTTGAGTGAGCTGATACC
Features (pLannotate 1.2.2; 19 found; start..end, strand, type, name):
      1..55      +  rep_origin     RSF ori (fragment): Plasmids containing the RSF 1030 origin of replication can be propagated in E. coli cells that contain additional plasmids with compatible origins.
     57..149     +  CDS            lacI (fragment): lac repressor; lacI; The lac repressor binds to the lac operator to inhibit transcription in E. coli. This inhibition can be relieved by adding lactose or isopropyl-β-D-thiogalactopyranoside (IPTG).
    162..183     +  protein_bind   CAP binding site: CAP binding activates transcription in the presence of cAMP. E. coli catabolite activator protein
    198..228     +  promoter       lac promoter: promoter for the E. coli lac operon
    236..252     +  protein_bind   lac operator: The lac repressor binds to the lac operator to inhibit transcription in E. coli. This inhibition can be relieved by adding lactose or isopropyl-β-D-thiogalactopyranoside (IPTG). lac repressor encoded by lacI
    294..312     +  promoter       SP6 promoter: promoter for bacteriophage SP6 RNA polymerase
    393..1766    -  CDS            BUD5 (fragment): BUD5_YEAST - Experimental evidence at protein level: Swiss-Prot protein existence level 1. GDP-GTP exchange factor (GEF) for the small GTPase BUD1/RSR1. Regulates the activity of BUD1 together with BUD2 which is a GTPase- activating protein (GAP) of BUD1. Required to produce both the axial and bipolar patterns of bud site selection. Determines the orientation of division axis. Overexpression can suppress mutations in PRP20 which is the GEF for GSP1. May be a cytoplasmic GEF for GSP1. Might also act on the Ras-like protein CDC42. Appears to bind to Ras proteins but not to activate them. From Sa
   1766..2320    -  CDS            MATALPHA2 (fragment): MTAL2_YEAST - Also known as ALPHA-2, MAT2A, MATAL2. Experimental evidence at protein level: Swiss-Prot protein existence level 1. Mating type proteins are sequence specific DNA-binding proteins that act as master switches in yeast differentiation by controlling gene expression in a cell type-specific fashion. Transcriptional corepressor that binds cooperatively with MCM1 to a 31- basepair DNA sequence termed the a-specific gene (asg) operator, to repress the transcription of a-cell-specific genes. Additionally, in a/alpha diploid cells, binds cooperatively with the A1 protein to a 21- basepair
   2419..2850    +  CDS            HMRA1: HMRA1_YEAST - Experimental evidence at protein level: Swiss-Prot protein existence level 1. Mating type proteins are sequence specific DNA-binding proteins that act as master switches in yeast differentiation by controlling gene expression in a cell type-specific fashion. Silenced copy of A1 at HMR. From Saccharomyces cerevisiae (strain ATCC 204508 / S288c) (Baker's yeast).
   3023..3352    +  CDS            YCR41_YEAST: Protein inferred from homology: Swiss-Prot protein existence level 3. May play a role in proper chromosome segregation. Suppresses the high-frequency loss of mini-chromosomes when overexpressed, and this suppression is completely dependent on silencing protein SIR4. From Saccharomyces cerevisiae (strain ATCC 204508 / S288c) (Baker's yeast).
   3755..3773    -  promoter       T7 promoter: promoter for bacteriophage T7 RNA polymerase
   3776..3923    +  CDS            lacZα (fragment): LacZα fragment of β-galactosidase; lacZ fragment
   3933..4236    +  CDS            ccdB (fragment): CcdB, a bacterial toxin that poisons DNA gyrase; ccdB; Plasmids containing the ccdB gene cannot be propagated in standard E. coli strains.
   4284..4553    +  CDS            tnpA (fragment): TN5P_ECOLX - Also known as tnp. Experimental evidence at protein level: Swiss-Prot protein existence level 1. Mediates transposition of transposon Tn5 by a 'cut and paste' mechanism. First, the monomeric transposase binds the 19 bp inverted DNA repeats flanking the transposon. Then, dimerization of the DNA- bound transposase creates a synaptic DNA complex. After nicking of the first DNA strand, excision of the transposon proceeds through a series of intermediates. The transposase then mediates the insertion of the transposon at a new site by strand transfer. The activity of the wild- type tran
   4585..5379    +  CDS            NeoR/KanR: aminoglycoside phosphotransferase from Tn5; aph(3')-II (or nptII); confers resistance to neomycin, kanamycin, and G418 (Geneticin®)
   5400..5450    -  misc_feature   bom (fragment): basis of mobility region from pBR322
   5477..5565    +  promoter       AmpR promoter (fragment): bla
   5585..5959    +  CDS            BleoR: antibiotic-binding protein; Sh ble from Streptoalloteichus hindustanus; confers resistance to bleomycin, phleomycin, and Zeocin™
   6097..6685    +  rep_origin     ori: high-copy-number ColE1/pMB1/pBR322/pUC origin of replication
