[The description below was written by a language model from this plasmid's Addgene catalogue record and pLannotate feature annotations shown in this document.]
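Description:
pXZX352 is a bacterial cloning plasmid of about 6.8 kb that carries a fragment of the Saccharomyces cerevisiae MATa mating-type locus in the pCR-Blunt II-TOPO backbone. It is maintained in E. coli through a high-copy ColE1/pUC-type origin and selected with kanamycin via the Tn5-derived NeoR/KanR gene. The backbone also carries a Sh ble (bleomycin/Zeocin resistance) gene. No yeast origin, centromere or yeast selectable marker is annotated, so the plasmid serves as a storage and template vector rather than a yeast shuttle vector.

The yeast DNA sits in the TOPO cloning site, downstream of the CAP binding site, lac promoter and lac operator, and between the SP6 and T7 phage promoters. It interrupts the lacZα–ccdB fusion, which is how this backbone selects against vectors lacking an insert; only fragments of those two genes are annotated. Although the catalogue lists lac as the promoter, this is a backbone feature and nothing in the record suggests the locus is meant to be expressed in bacteria. Annotated within the insert are part of the flanking BUD5 gene, a segment matching MATALPHA2 (plausibly reflecting sequence shared between the a and alpha alleles), a complete a1 coding sequence (labelled HMRA1 by homology to the silent copy) and the neighbouring YCR041W reading frame. These features span roughly 3 kb between the phage promoters, somewhat more than the 2,402 bp insert size in the catalogue, a discrepancy the record does not explain.

The associated publication describes CRISPR/Cas9-based mating-type switching in budding yeast. The cloned MATa fragment with its flanking homology would fit use as a repair donor for converting a strain to mating type a, though the record states only that it is a MATa fragment in a TOPO vector.
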