Addgene plasmid #169456: pXZX352
Purpose: MATA fragment in pTOPO vector
Depositing lab: Jef Boeke. Depositing organization: NYU Grossman School of Medicine. Publication: Rapid and Efficient CRISPR/Cas9-Based Mating-Type Switching of Saccharomyces cerevisiae. Xie ZX, Mitchell LA, Liu HM, Li BZ, Liu D, Agmon N, Wu Y, Li X, Zhou X, Li B, Xiao WH, Ding MZ, Wang Y, Yuan YJ, Boeke JD. G3 (Bethesda). 2018 Jan 4;8(1):173-183. doi: 10.1534/g3.117.300347. PubMed 29150593.
Backbone
  Vector backbone: pCR™-Blunt II-TOPO
  Total vector size (bp): 6812
  Vector type: Bacterial Expression
Growth in bacteria
  Bacterial resistance: Kanamycin, 50 μg/mL
  Growth temperature: 37°C
  Growth strain: DH5alpha
  Copy number: Unknown
Gene/Insert
  Gene/Insert name: Mata locus
  Species: S. cerevisiae (budding yeast)
  Insert size (bp): 2402
  Promoter: lac
  Cloning method: Unknown
  Sequencing primers: 5′ M13R
Terms and licenses: Academic/Nonprofit Terms; Industry Terms: Not Available to Industry
How to cite: pXZX352 was a gift from Jef Boeke (Addgene plasmid # 169456 ; http://n2t.net/addgene:169456 ; RRID:Addgene_169456)
